Addgene plasmid #24575: pFloxin-IRES-Ofd1-Myc-A80T
Depositing lab: Jeremy Reiter. Depositing organization: University of California, San Francisco (UCSF). Publication: Ofd1, a human disease gene, regulates the length and distal structure of centrioles. Singla V, Romaguera-Ros M, Garcia-Verdugo JM, Reiter JF. Dev Cell. 2010 Mar 16. 18(3):410-24. 10.1016/j.devcel.2009.12.022 PubMed 20230748.
Backbone
  Vector backbone: pBluescript
  Backbone size w/o insert (bp): 4873
  Vector type: Mouse Targeting, Cre/Lox
Growth in bacteria
  Bacterial resistance: Ampicillin, 100 μg/mL
  Growth temperature: 37°C
  Growth strain: Stbl2
  Growth instructions: Stbl2 (Invitrogen) or other RecA- strain 37 degrees in LB media
  Copy number: Low Copy
Gene/Insert
  Gene/Insert name: Ofd1
  Species: M. musculus (mouse)
  Insert size (bp): 3087
  Mutation: Alanine 80 changed to threonine (codon GCA to ACA)
  GenBank ID: NM_177429
  Entrez Gene: Ofd1 (a.k.a. ORF2, Cxorf5, DXGgc7e)
  Tag / fusion protein: Myc (C terminal on insert)
  Cloning method: Restriction Enzyme
  Sequencing primers: 5′ tcggtgcacatgctttacat
Terms and licenses: Academic/Nonprofit Terms; Industry Terms: Not Available to Industry
Depositor comments: Mutation reported in: Four novel mutations in the OFD1 (Cxorf5) gene in Finnish patients with oral-facial-digital syndrome 1. Rakkolainen A, Ala-Mello S, Kristo P, Orpana A, Järvelä I. J Med Genet. 2002 Apr;39(4):292-6. No abstract available. PMID: 11950863
How to cite: pFloxin-IRES-Ofd1-Myc-A80T was a gift from Jeremy Reiter (Addgene plasmid # 24575 ; http://n2t.net/addgene:24575 ; RRID:Addgene_24575)
