[The description below was written by a language model from this plasmid's Addgene catalogue record and pLannotate feature annotations shown in this document.]
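Description:
pFloxin-IRES-Ofd1-Myc-A80T is a pBluescript-based mouse targeting vector of the Cre/lox class, about 8 kb in total, carrying a roughly 3.1 kb mouse Ofd1 insert. It is propagated in E. coli through a ColE1/pUC-type origin and selected with ampicillin via the β-lactamase gene. The catalogue lists it as low copy and recommends a recombination-deficient host, even though the annotated origin is of the high-copy type. Remnants of the lac promoter/operator, lacZα, lacI, rop and bom come from the cloning backbone and have no role in the payload.

The functional cassette begins with a lox66 site, a right-element mutant of loxP. When lox66 recombines with a complementary mutant lox site, Cre-mediated insertion is favoured over excision, so the arrangement suits integration of the plasmid into a pre-existing lox-bearing genomic locus; the record does not specify that locus. Downstream lie a fragment of the mouse Engrailed 2 splice acceptor and an EMCV IRES, followed by the Ofd1 coding sequence fused at its C terminus to a Myc epitope tag, then an SV40 polyadenylation signal and an FRT site for FLP recombinase. No complete mammalian promoter is annotated. This is consistent with expression depending on an endogenous transcript that splices into the cassette after integration, with the IRES driving translation of the tagged protein.

The Ofd1 sequence carries an alanine-to-threonine substitution at residue 80, which the depositor notes was reported in patients with oral-facial-digital syndrome 1. The associated work concerns how Ofd1 controls centriole length and distal structure, so the construct likely serves to test how this disease allele affects centriole and cilium function in mouse cells.
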