Features (pLannotate 1.2.2; 22 found; start..end, strand, type, name):
    529..562     +  protein_bind   lox66: Right element (RE) mutant of loxP (Araki et al., 2010). Cre-mediated recombination occurs in the 8-bp core sequence (GCATACAT). Cre recombinase
    745..830     +  misc_feature   En2 SA (fragment): splice acceptor from the mouse Engrailed 2 gene (Skarnes et al., 1992)
    860..878     -  promoter       chicken β-actin promoter (fragment): contains a 21-bp deletion relative to the standard chicken β-actin promoter
    876..1448    +  misc_feature   IRES: internal ribosome entry site (IRES) of the encephalomyocarditis virus (EMCV)
   1471..1512    +  misc_feature   MCS (fragment): multiple cloning site
   1688..4738    +  CDS            Ofd1: OFD1_MOUSE - Experimental evidence at protein level: Swiss-Prot protein existence level 1. Component of the centrioles controlling mother and daughter centrioles length. Recruits to the centriole IFT88 and centriole distal appendage-specific proteins including CEP164. Involved in the biogenesis of the cilium, a centriole-associated function. The cilium is a cell surface projection found in many vertebrate cells required to transduce signals important for development and tissue homeostasis. Plays an important role in development by regulating Wnt signaling and the specification of the left-righ
   4739..4768    +  CDS            Myc: Myc (human c-Myc proto-oncogene) epitope tag
   4820..4937    +  misc_feature   IRES (fragment): internal ribosome entry site (IRES) of the encephalomyocarditis virus (EMCV)
   4985..5001    +  misc_feature   MCS (fragment): pBluescript multiple cloning site
   5012..5097    +  CDS            large T antigen (fragment): large T antigen from SV40 (simian virus 40)
   5120..5241    +  polyA_signal   SV40 poly(A) signal: SV40 polyadenylation signal
   5272..5319    +  protein_bind   FRT: FLP-mediated recombination occurs in the 8-bp core sequence TCTAGAAA (Turan and Bode, 2011). FLP recombinase from the Saccharomyces cerevisiae 2μ plasmid
   5367..5383    -  protein_bind   lac operator: The lac repressor binds to the lac operator to inhibit transcription in E. coli. This inhibition can be relieved by adding lactose or isopropyl-β-D-thiogalactopyranoside (IPTG). lac repressor encoded by lacI
   5391..5421    -  promoter       lac promoter: promoter for the E. coli lac operon
   5436..5457    -  protein_bind   CAP binding site: CAP binding activates transcription in the presence of cAMP. E. coli catabolite activator protein
   5470..5562    -  CDS            lacI (fragment): lac repressor; lacI; The lac repressor binds to the lac operator to inhibit transcription in E. coli. This inhibition can be relieved by adding lactose or isopropyl-β-D-thiogalactopyranoside (IPTG).
   5745..6333    -  rep_origin     ori: high-copy-number ColE1/pMB1/pBR322/pUC origin of replication
   6504..7364    -  CDS            AmpR: β-lactamase; bla; confers resistance to ampicillin, carbenicillin, and related antibiotics
   7365..7469    -  promoter       AmpR promoter: bla
   7564..7599    +  CDS            rop (fragment): Rop protein, which maintains plasmids at low copy number; rop
   7701..7800    +  misc_feature   bom (fragment): basis of mobility region from pBR322
   7806..7960    -  CDS            lacZα (fragment): LacZα fragment of β-galactosidase; lacZ fragment
>Addgene plasmid #24575 | pFloxin-IRES-Ofd1-Myc-A80T | depositor full sequence | sequence record 11450 | Author sequence
AAGCTTCCTTCTGCAGGAGCGTACAGAACCCAGGGCCCTGGCACCCGTGCAGACCCTGGCCCACCCCACC
TGGGCGCTCAGTGCCCAAGAGATGTCCACACCTAGGATGTCCCGCGGTGGGTGGGGGGCCCGAGAGACGG
GCAGGCCGGGGGCAGGCCTGGCCATGCGGGGCCGAACCGGGCACTGCCCAGCGTGGGGCGCGGGGGCCAC
GGCGCGCGCCCCCAGCCCCCGGGCCCAGCACCCCAAGGCGGCCAACGCCAAAACTCTCCCTCCTCCTCTT
CCTCAATCTCGCTCTCGCTCTTTTTTTTTTTCGCAAAAGGAGGGGAGAGGGGGTAAAAAAATGCTGCACT
GTCGGCGAAGCCGGTGAGTGAGCGGCGCGGGGCCAATCGCGTGCGCCGTTCCGAAAGTTGCCTTTTATGG
CTCGAGCGGCCGCGGCGGCGCCCTATAAAACCCAGCGGCGCGACGCGCCACCACCGCCGAGACCGCGTCC
GCCCGCGAGCACAGAGCCTCGCCTTTGCCACCATGGCTATAACTTCGTATAGCATACATTATACGAACGG
TAGTGATAGGCCTTTTAGCTACATCTGCCAATCCATCTCATTTTCACACACACACACACCACTTTCCTTC
TGGTCAGTGGGCACATGTCCAGCCTCAAGTTTATATCACCACCCCCAATGCCCAACACTTGTATGGCCTT
GGGCGGGTCATCCCCCCCCCCACCCCCAGTATCTGCAACCTCAAGCTAGCTTGGGTGCGTTGGTTGTGGA
TAAGTAGCTAGACTCCAGCAACCAGTAACCTCTGCCCTTTCTCCTCCATGACAACCAGGTACCGGTAGTG
ACTAATAGCTGATAGAATTCCGCCCCCCCCCCCCCCCCCTCTCCCTCCCCCCCCCCTAACGTTACTGGCC
GAAGCCGCTTGGAATAAGGCCGGTGTGCGTTTGTCTATATGTTATTTTCCACCATATTGCCGTCTTTTGG
CAATGTGAGGGCCCGGAAACCTGGCCCTGTCTTCTTGACGAGCATTCCTAGGGGTCTTTCCCCTCTCGCC
AAAGGAATGCAAGGTCTGTTGAATGTCGTGAAGGAAGCAGTTCCTCTGGAAGCTTCTTGAAGACAAACAA
CGTCTGTAGCGACCCTTTGCAGGCAGCGGAACCCCCCACCTGGCGACAGGTGCCTCTGCGGCCAAAAGCC
ACGTGTATAAGATACACCTGCAAAGGCGGCACAACCCCAGTGCCACGTTGTGAGTTGGATAGTTGTGGAA
AGAGTCAAATGGCTCTCCTAAGCGTATTCAACAAGGGGCTGAAGGATGCCCAGAAGGTACCCCATTGTAT
GGGATCTGATCTGGGGCCTCGGTGCACATGCTTTACATGTGTTTAGTCGAGGTTAAAAAAACGTCTAGGC
CCCCCGAACCACGGGGACGTGGTTTTCCTTTGAAAAACACGATGATAATAGGATCGCATGCGGCGCGCCA
CTAGCGCTACCGGACTCAGATCTCGAGCTCAAGCTTCGAATTATCTGCAGAATTCGCCCTTGACGAGTTA
GGGGCTGAATGTTTAGCTCTCTTGCTCCCCTAGGTCCCCAGAGACAAGCTGGATTCCGAGGTCAAGGGCT
CCCTCTCCTCCTGCGCCCCGGCCCGGGCCGAGGAGTCCGACCGTGGAGGGGCGAGCTCGGGAGGAAAGCA
GATGAGGATGGCTCAGTCCAACATGCCCCACAAGTCTGATGTGTTGAGTCAAGATGAACTGCGCAAAAAG
CTATACCAGACGTTTAAGGATCGGGGTGTACTGGACACACTTCAGACCCAACTCCGAAACCAGCTAATTC
ATGAATTGATGCATCCTGTATTGAGTGGAGAAGTGAAGCCGCCATCCATTTCAGTGGAAGGGAGTGCCCT
CCTAATAGGGGCTTCTAACTCGCTGGTGACAGACCACTTACAAAGATGTGGCTATGAATATTCACTCTCT
GTTTTCTTTCCAGAAAGTGGTTTGGCAAAAGAAAAGATATTTACTATGCAGGATCTACTACAACTCATTC
GGATTAACCCCTCATCCAGTCTCTATAAATCATTGATTTCAGGATTTGATAAAGAAAATAAAAAAGGTTT
TCTTATGAGTTTCTTAAAGGAGTTGGCAGAATATTATCAAGCTAAAGAGAGCTGTGATGCGGAAACTCAG
ACAAGCACCACATTTCCCAGCCAAGTGTCCCTAGCCGAGAAGTTTCAGCTTATTGACGCTCAATTTGCAG
ATGGTTTTCCTCACCGTTCCAAGCTAGAATCTTTAGAGACAAAGTTAAACGAGTATAAGAAAGAAGTACA
ACACCAGCTTCAGGTAGAAATGTGTCATAAGCTGAAGTATTTTAGAGAAGCTGAAATAACAAAAGTTAAG
ATGGAAGAGAGAAGAAAGTATGAAAAGGAATTGGCTGAGTTCCAGAATGAATTTGAAAGAACTTGTCAAG
CAAAAAATGAAGCCCTCATTTCTCAGGAGAAGAATTCTCTGGAAAGAATTAAAAAACACCGAGAGATGGA
ATCAAAAGAAATTTATGCTCAAAGACAGCTTCTACTAAATGATATAGCTTTGCTTAGAGGTAGAGAAGCA
GAGCTGAAGGAGCGAATCGAAACTTTTGAATTGACCCAGAAGCTCCAAGAAGAAAAAATTAAAAGTGAGG
CTGAGGCACTTGAGAGACGGGAACAGAATCTGAAGAATATTGAAGACACCTATGATCAGAAACTCAAAAC
TGAACTGCTAAAGTACCAACTGGAGCTAAAGGATGACTACATCACTAGGACAAATAAACTCCTGGAAGAG
GAAAGGAAGAATAAAGAAAAAACTATTCATTTGCAAGAGGAGCTCACAGTTATTAATTCAAAAAAGGAAG
AACTCAGTAAATCTGTTAAGCATATGAAAGAAGTTGAGCTGGAACTGGAGTCTGTGAAAGCTCAGTTTTT
AGCAATATCAAAACAAAACCACTTGCTGAATGAAAAGGTGAGAGAGATGAGTGATTACTCACAACTGAAA
GAAGAGAAAGTGGAGCTTCAGGCACAAAATAAACTACTTAAACTGCAACTGGAAGAGACTAGGAATGAAA
ACTTACGACTCCTAGACCGCATAACTCAGCCACCTCCTGAGCTTGTGATTTTTCAGAAGGAATTACAGAA
AACAGAAAAGGCTATGGAACTGGAGCACAAGGACTTTGAAACTCATAGGCAGGCTCTTGAGAAACAGCTG
CAGAGTGAAATTGAAAATTCTGCACAGCTAAGGACCCAGATAGCAGAATATGATGCTTCTGTCAAAAGGT
TAACTGTTCAGGTGGCTGAGTTAAAGTCACAACTAAAACAAACTCAGATAGCCCTAGAGAATGAAGTGTA
CCGAAATCCAAAACACTCTCTGATTCATTCCCTGAGTGGCCTCCTATTGAGCGGCAAGATGGCACCCCAC
AGTGAAGATAAAAGTGGGGATTTCTTGAATGTACCCCTTGAACAGAACAAGGTTATAGCAGGTGCAGTTA
TGTCAAGGGTCCCACCTTATGTAAATACAGCAACAGAAGCTAGTTCCCCAGAGTCTGACTTTGAGTTTAT
AGCCAGTAGTACTAAAGCCAAAGTAAGAGAGCTAGAGCAAGAGGCTGAACGCTTGGAAAAGGCATTCAGA
ACTTACTATCAAAGAGCTACTCAGAATCCTTCTACGAGCCCTCAGCCGGCAAAGAGTCCTCCATCTGTAA
ACTCGGTGGCAGCTCTCAGAAGCATAGCTTCCAGTTCCATGGACAGACCTGTTTCTGCAGAGGACAGAGT
TGTCTCGGAACAGCCTCTTGGGGACATGCTGAAGGAAGAAATGAGTGATATGTCCAAAGCATTCATGGGC
AGTGTGGTTTCACGGCCACGCAGGACCTCTTCCTCCACACGCCTCTCCTCTACACCCCATCCAAAATCGA
GAAGAAGTCTTGATAATGAAATGTATCTGGAAGGTCTCGGGAGATTACACATGACTTCCTCCAGCCCTCT
TCTTGACAGAGTTTCTGCATCACCTGCTGCTTCCCCTAGTCCTTGTCCTGAGAGAACAGCCCAGGCGTCA
CCTGTTCCATCTAGGCACAGCTTCTCTGGTCTTCCAGAGCAAAATGCCTGTTTATATCAGAGACAAACTG
AAACGCAAGATAAAAGTGAGCTTTCAAATGTGGACAAGCAATCTTTGAAAGATGAGAAATTTGAACCACC
TTTCAGATGGAACAAGACAGAACAGTTTGAAGCAGAAGGACTCCACCCTGCTGGTGACATGCCTGGAATA
GATTTTGCTGTGGCTACTCAGTCTTCAAGACTCATTTCATACGACTACCCAAGTGCTGTTCAGAGCCAAA
CTGGAGAACAAGACGAACAGGAGCTATGGGAGCTTCACATGAAAGAACGCAGGCAGAGAGAAGAACAAAG
GCATAATGAACGGCAAGAAGCTTTAGAGAGGGAAAGAAGAGAGCTGGGAAAACTAGAGCAGGAGCGGAGG
ATGATTGAAGAGTCACTGAAGATGGAGATGGAAGAAGAATTAGAAAAGAGTGTTCAAGACCAGAAAGACA
AATCAGCTCATTGTGAAAATACTTTAGAAAAATACATGAAAATTATCCAGCAGAGACAGGAAGAATCAAA
TGCAGATAAGAGCTCCAAAAAATCGGGCAAAGAATGCTCACTAGTGGACATGATGATGCCTAGTGACAAG
GATGAAAGTTCTCCAGGATTTTCTCATGAAGAACCAGATGACATGTGGGAGCAAAAGCTCATTTCTGAAG
AGGACTTGTAAAAGGGCGAATTCCAGCACACTGGCGGCCGTTACTAGTGGATCCATCCGCCCCTCTCCCT
CCCCCCCCCCTAACGTTACTGGCCGAAGCCGCTTGGAATAAGGCCGGTGTGCGTTTGTCTATATGTTATT
TTCCACCATATTGCCGTCTTTTGGCAATGTGAGGGCCATCGCTAGCGGATCCACCACCTACAGCCCAGTG
GGGTCGCTCTAGAGCGACCTCGAGGGGGGGCTAGATAAGTAATGATCATAATCAGCCATATCACATCTGT
AGAGGTTTTACTTGCTTTAAAAAACCTCCCACACCTCCCCCTGAACCTGAAACATAAAATGAATGCAATT
GTTGTTGTTAACTTGTTTATTGCAGCTTATAATGGTTACAAATAAAGCAATAGCATCACAAATTTCACAA
ATAAAGCATTTTTTTCACTGCATTCTAGTTGTGGTTTGTCCAAACTCATCAATGTATCTTATCATGTCTA
GATCCGGGGGTACCGCGTCGAGAAGTTCCTATTCCGAAGTTCCTATTCTCTAGAAAGTATAGGAACTTCG
TCGACGCGAATTCGTAATCATGGTCATAGCTGTTTCCTGTGTGAAATTGTTATCCGCTCACAATTCCACA
CAACATACGAGCCGGAAGCATAAAGTGTAAAGCCTGGGGTGCCTAATGAGTGAGCTAACTCACATTAATT
GCGTTGCGCTCACTGCCCGCTTTCCAGTCGGGAAACCTGTCGTGCCAGCTGCATTAATGAATCGGCCAAC
GCGCGGGGAGAGGCGGTTTGCGTATTGGGCGCTCTTCCGCTTCCTCGCTCACTGACTCGCTGCGCTCGGT
CGTTCGGCTGCGGCGAGCGGTATCAGCTCACTCAAAGGCGGTAATACGGTTATCCACAGAATCAGGGGAT
AACGCAGGAAAGAACATGTGAGCAAAAGGCCAGCAAAAGGCCAGGAACCGTAAAAAGGCCGCGTTGCTGG
CGTTTTTCCATAGGCTCCGCCCCCCTGACGAGCATCACAAAAATCGACGCTCAAGTCAGAGGTGGCGAAA
CCCGACAGGACTATAAAGATACCAGGCGTTTCCCCCTGGAAGCTCCCTCGTGCGCTCTCCTGTTCCGACC
CTGCCGCTTACCGGATACCTGTCCGCCTTTCTCCCTTCGGGAAGCGTGGCGCTTTCTCATAGCTCACGCT
GTAGGTATCTCAGTTCGGTGTAGGTCGTTCGCTCCAAGCTGGGCTGTGTGCACGAACCCCCCGTTCAGCC
CGACCGCTGCGCCTTATCCGGTAACTATCGTCTTGAGTCCAACCCGGTAAGACACGACTTATCGCCACTG
GCAGCAGCCACTGGTAACAGGATTAGCAGAGCGAGGTATGTAGGCGGTGCTACAGAGTTCTTGAAGTGGT
GGCCTAACTACGGCTACACTAGAAGGACAGTATTTGGTATCTGCGCTCTGCTGAAGCCAGTTACCTTCGG
AAAAAGAGTTGGTAGCTCTTGATCCGGCAAACAAACCACCGCTGGTAGCGGTGGTTTTTTTGTTTGCAAG
CAGCAGATTACGCGCAGAAAAAAAGGATCTCAAGAAGATCCTTTGATCTTTTCTACGGGGTCTGACGCTC
AGTGGAACGAAAACTCACGTTAAGGGATTTTGGTCATGAGATTATCAAAAAGGATCTTCACCTAGATCCT
TTTAAATTAAAAATGAAGTTTTAAATCAATCTAAAGTATATATGAGTAAACTTGGTCTGACAGTTACCAA
TGCTTAATCAGTGAGGCACCTATCTCAGCGATCTGTCTATTTCGTTCATCCATAGTTGCCTGACTCCCCG
TCGTGTAGATAACTACGATACGGGAGGGCTTACCATCTGGCCCCAGTGCTGCAATGATACCGCGAGACCC
ACGCTCACCGGCTCCAGATTTATCAGCAATAAACCAGCCAGCCGGAAGGGCCGAGCGCAGAAGTGGTCCT
GCAACTTTATCCGCCTCCATCCAGTCTATTAATTGTTGCCGGGAAGCTAGAGTAAGTAGTTCGCCAGTTA
ATAGTTTGCGCAACGTTGTTGCCATTGCTACAGGCATCGTGGTGTCACGCTCGTCGTTTGGTATGGCTTC
ATTCAGCTCCGGTTCCCAACGATCAAGGCGAGTTACATGATCCCCCATGTTGTGCAAAAAAGCGGTTAGC
TCCTTCGGTCCTCCGATCGTTGTCAGAAGTAAGTTGGCCGCAGTGTTATCACTCATGGTTATGGCAGCAC
TGCATAATTCTCTTACTGTCATGCCATCCGTAAGATGCTTTTCTGTGACTGGTGAGTACTCAACCAAGTC
ATTCTGAGAATAGTGTATGCGGCGACCGAGTTGCTCTTGCCCGGCGTCAATACGGGATAATACCGCGCCA
CATAGCAGAACTTTAAAAGTGCTCATCATTGGAAAACGTTCTTCGGGGCGAAAACTCTCAAGGATCTTAC
CGCTGTTGAGATCCAGTTCGATGTAACCCACTCGTGCACCCAACTGATCTTCAGCATCTTTTACTTTCAC
CAGCGTTTCTGGGTGAGCAAAAACAGGAAGGCAAAATGCCGCAAAAAAGGGAATAAGGGCGACACGGAAA
TGTTGAATACTCATACTCTTCCTTTTTCAATATTATTGAAGCATTTATCAGGGTTATTGTCTCATGAGCG
GATACATATTTGAATGTATTTAGAAAAATAAACAAATAGGGGTTCCGCGCACATTTCCCCGAAAAGTGCC
ACCTGACGTCTAAGAAACCATTATTATCATGACATTAACCTATAAAAATAGGCGTATCACGAGGCCCTTT
CGTCTCGCGCGTTTCGGTGATGACGGTGAAAACCTCTGACACATGCAGCTCCCGGAGACGGTCACAGCTT
GTCTGTAAGCGGATGCCGGGAGCAGACAAGCCCGTCAGGGCGCGTCAGCGGGTGTTGGCGGGTGTCGGGG
CTGGCTTAACTATGCGGCATCAGAGCAGATTGTACTGAGAGTGCACCATATGCGGTGTGAAATACCGCAC
AGATGCGTAAGGAGAAAATACCGCATCAGGCGCCATTCGCCATTCAGGCTGCGCAACTGTTGGGAAGGGC
GATCGGTGCGGGCCTCTTCGCTATTACGCCAGCTGGCGAAAGGGGGATGTGCTGCAAGGCGATTAAGTTG
GGTAACGCCAGGGTTTTCCCAGTCACGACGTTGTAAAACGACGGCCAGTGCCAAGCTT
