>Addgene plasmid #24575 | pFloxin-IRES-Ofd1-Myc-A80T | addgene partial sequence | sequence record 30508 | 24575 with IRES-F
CAGAAGGTCCCCATTGGTATGGGATCTGATCTGGGGCCTCGGTGCACATGCTTTACATGTGTTTAGTCGA
GGTTAAAAAAACGTCTAGGCCCCCCGAACCACGGGGACGTGGTTTTCCTTTGAAAAACACGATGATAATA
GGATCGCATGCGGCGCGCCACTAGCGCTACCGGACTCAGATCTCGAGCTCAAGCTTCGAATTATCTGCAG
AATTCGCCCTTGACGAGTTAGGGGCTGAATGTTTAGCTCTCTTGCTCCCCTAGGTCCCCAGAGACAAGCT
GGATTCCGAGGTCAAGGGCTCCCTCTCCTCCTGCGCCCCGGCCCGGGCCGAGGAGTCCGACCGTGGAGGG
GCGAGCTCGGGAGGAAAGCAGATGAGGATGGCTCAGTCCAACATGCCCCACAAGTCTGATGTGTTGAGTC
AAGATGAACTGCGCAAAAAGCTATACCAGACGTTTAAGGATCGGGGTGTACTGGACACACTTCAGACCCA
ACTCCGAAACCAGCTAATTCATGAATTGATGCATCCTGTATTGAGTGGAGAAGTGAAGCCGCCATCCATT
TCAGTGGAAGGGAGTGCCCTCCTAATAGGGGCTTCTAACTCGCTGGTGACAGACCACTTACAAAGATGTG
GCTATGAATATTCACTCTCTGTTTTCTTTCCAGAAAGTGGTTTGGCAAAAGAAAAGATATTTACTATGCA
GGATCTACTACAACTCATTCGGATTAACCCCTCATCCAGTCTCTATAAATCATTGATTTCAGGATTTGAT
AAAGAAAATAAAAAAGGTTTTCTTATGAGTTTCTTAAAGGAGTTGGCAGAATATTATCAAGCTAAAGAGA
GCTGTGATGCGGAAACTCAGACAAGCACCACATTTCCCAGCCAAGTGTCCCTAGCCGAAA
