>Addgene plasmid #24575 | pFloxin-IRES-Ofd1-Myc-A80T | addgene partial sequence | sequence record 30509 | 24575 with lac_promoter
AGCTATGACATGATTACGAATTCGCGTCGACGAAGTTCCTATACTTTCTAGAGAATAGGAACTTCGGAAT
AGGAACTTCTCGACGCGGTACCCCCGGATCTAGACATGATAAGATACATTGATGAGTTTGGACAAACCAC
AACTAGAATGCAGTGAAAAAAATGCTTTATTTGTGAAATTTGTGATGCTATTGCTTTATTTGTAACCATT
ATAAGCTGCAATAAACAAGTTAACAACAACAATTGCATTCATTTTATGTTTCAGGTTCAGGGGGAGGTGT
GGGAGGTTTTTTAAAGCAAGTAAAACCTCTACAGATGTGATATGGCTGATTATGATCATTACTTATCTAG
CCCCCCCTCGAGGTCGCTCTAGAGCGACCCCACTGGGCTGTAGGTGGTGGATCCGCTAGCGATCTCACAT
TGCCAAAAGACGGCAATATGGTGGAAAATAACATATAGACAAACGCACACCGGCCTTATTCCAAGCGGCT
TCGGCCAGTAACGTTAGGGGGGGGGGAGGGAGAGGGGCGGATCCACTAGTAACGGCCGCCAGTGTGCTGG
AATTCGCCCTTTTACAAGTCCTCTTCAGAAATGAGCTTTTGCTCCCACATGTCATCTGGTTCTTCATGAG
AAAATCCTGGAGAACTTTCATCCTTGTCACTAGGCATCATCATGTCCACTAGTGAGCATTCTTTGCCCGA
TTTTTTGGAGCTCTTATCTGCATTTGATTCTTCCTGTCTCTGCTGGATAATTTTCATGTATTTTTCTAAA
GTATTTTCACAATGAGCTGAT
